>Addgene plasmid #250896 | pK1_PR_R1_E2Crimson | addgene full sequence | sequence record 500507 | Addgene NGS Result
CTCGAGTAACACCGTGCGTGTTGACTATTTTACCTCTGGCGGTGATAATGGTTGCATGTACGAATTCATT
AAAGAGGAGAAAGGTACCATGGATAGCACTGAGAACGTCATCAAGCCCTTCATGCGCTTCAAGGTGCACA
TGGAGGGCTCCGTGAACGGCCACGAGTTCGAGATCGAGGGCGTGGGCGAGGGCAAGCCCTACGAGGGCAC
CCAGACCGCCAAGCTGCAAGTGACCAAGGGCGGCCCCCTGCCCTTCGCCTGGGACATCCTGTCCCCCCAG
TTCTTCTACGGCTCCAAGGCGTACATCAAGCACCCCGCCGACATCCCCGACTACCTCAAGCAGTCCTTCC
CCGAGGGCTTCAAGTGGGAGCGCGTGATGAACTTCGAGGACGGCGGCGTGGTGACCGTGACCCAGGACTC
CTCCCTGCAGGACGGCACCCTCATCTACCACGTGAAGTTCATCGGCGTGAACTTCCCCTCCGACGGCCCC
GTAATGCAGAAGAAGACTCTGGGCTGGGAGCCCTCCACTGAGCGCAACTACCCCCGCGACGGCGTGCTGA
AGGGCGAGAACCACATGGCGCTGAAGCTGAAGGGCGGCGGCCACTACCTGTGTGAGTTCAAGTCCATCTA
CATGGCCAAGAAGCCCGTGAAGCTGCCCGGCTACCACTACGTGGACTACAAGCTCGACATCACCTCCCAC
AACGAGGACTACACCGTGGTGGAGCAGTACGAGCGCGCCGAGGCCCGCCACCACCTGTTCCAGTAGTCTA
GAGGCATCAAATAAAACGAAAGGCTCAGTCGAAAGACTGGGCCTTTCGTTTTATCTGTTGTTTGTCGGTG
AACGCTCTCCTGAGTAGGACAAATCCGCCGCCCTAGACCTAGGAACAAATGCGAGATCTTGATGTTGGCG
TCTTCGTTGTCGACTGTTCGTCTTCGTCCCAGTAGACGTCGATATCTGGCGAAAATGAGACGTTGATCGG
CACGTAAGAGGTTCCAACTTTCACCATAATGAAATAAGATCACTACCGGGCGTATTTTTTGAGTTATCGA
GATTTTCAGGAGCTAAGGAAGCTAAAATGGAGAAAAAAATCACTGGATATACCACCGTTGATATATCCCA
ATGGCATCGTAAAGAACATTTTGAGGCATTTCAGTCAGTTGCTCAATGTACCTATAACCAGACCGTTCAG
CTGGATATTACGGCCTTTTTAAAGACCGTAAAGAAAAATAAGCACAAGTTTTATCCGGCCTTTATTCACA
TTCTTGCCCGCCTGATGAATGCTCATCCGGAATTCCGTATGGCAATGAAAGACGGTGAGCTGGTGATATG
GGATAGTGTTCACCCTTGTTACACCGTTTTCCATGAGCAAACTGAAACGTTTTCATCGCTCTGGAGTGAA
TACCACGACGATTTCCGGCAGTTTCTACACATATATTCGCAAGATGTGGCGTGTTACGGTGAAAACCTGG
CCTATTTCCCTAAAGGGTTTATTGAGAATATGTTTTTCGTCTCAGCCAATCCCTGGGTGAGTTTCACCAG
TTTTGATTTAAACGTGGCCAATATGGACAACTTCTTCGCCCCCGTTTTCACCATGGGCAAATATTATACG
CAAGGCGACAAGGTGCTGATGCCGCTGGCGATTCAGGTTCATCATGCCGTTTGTGATGGCTTCCATGTCG
GCAGAATGCTTAATGAATTACAACAGTACTGCGATGAGTGGCAGGGCGGGGCGTAATTTGATATCGAGCT
CGCTTGGACTCCTGTTGATAGATCCAGTAATGACCTCAGAACTCCATCTGGATTTGTTCAGAACGCTCGG
TTGCCGCCGGGCGTTTTTTATTGGTGAGAATCCAAGCACTAGTAACAACTTATATCGTATGGGGCTGACT
TCAGGTGCTACATTTGAAGAGATAAATTGCACTGAAATCTAGAAATATTTTATCTGATTAATAAGATGAT
CTTCTTGAGATCGTTTTGGTCTGCGCGTAATCTCTTGCTCTGAAAACGAAAAAACCGCCTTGCAGGGCGG
TTTTTCGAAGGTTCTCTGAGCTACCAACTCTTTGAACCGAGGTAACTGGCTTGGAGGAGCGCAGTCACCA
AAACTTGTCCTTTCAGTTTAGCCTTAACCGGCGCATGACTTCAAGACTAACTCCTCTAAATCAATTACCA
GTGGCTGCTGCCAGTGGTGCTTTTGCATGTCTTTCCGGGTTGGACTCAAGACGATAGTTACCGGATAAGG
CGCAGCGGTCGGACTGAACGGGGGGTTCGTGCATACAGTCCAGCTTGGAGCGAACTGCCTACCCGGAACT
GAGTGTCAGGCGTGGAATGAGACAAACGCGGCCATAACAGCGGAATGACACCGGTAAACCGAAAGGCAGG
AACAGGAGAGCGCACGAGGGAGCCGCCAGGGGGAAACGCCTGGTATCTTTATAGTCCTGTCGGGTTTCGC
CACCACTGATTTGAGCGTCAGATTTCGTGATGCTTGTCAGGGGGGCGGAGCCTATGGAAAAACGGCTTTG
CCGCGGCCCTCTCACTTCCCTGTTAAGTATCTTCCTGGCATCTTCCAGACATGTTCTTTCCTGCGTTATC
CCCTGATTCTGTGGATAACCGTATTACCGCCTTTGAGTGAGCTGATACCGCTCGCCGCAGCCGAACGGTT
GTTTTGGAGCACGGAACTGCAGAATGAATAGCTTCTGCCAGGATCCTGGTAA
Features (pLannotate 1.2.2; 6 found; start..end, strand, type, name):
     89..766     +  CDS            E2-Crimson: far-red noncytotoxic tetrameric variant of DsRed fluorescent protein (Strack et al., 2009) mammalian codon-optimized
    778..864     +  terminator     rrnB T1 terminator: Escherichia coli rrnB; transcription terminator T1 from the E. coli rrnB gene
    974..1076    +  promoter       cat promoter: promoter of the E. coli cat gene encoding chloramphenicol acetyltransferase
   1077..1736    +  CDS            CmR: chloramphenicol acetyltransferase; cat; confers resistance to chloramphenicol
   1757..1851    +  terminator     lambda t0 terminator: transcription terminator from phage lambda
   1965..2510    +  rep_origin     p15A ori: Plasmids containing the medium-copy-number p15A origin of replication can be propagated in E. coli cells that contain a second plasmid with the ColE1 origin.
