[The description below was written by a language model from this plasmid's Addgene catalogue record and pLannotate feature annotations shown in this document.]
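Description:
pK1_PR_R1_E2Crimson is a small (about 2.7 kb) bacterial synthetic-biology plasmid built on a pZ-type modular backbone and intended for use in E. coli. It replicates from the p15A origin, which the record lists as low copy and which is compatible with ColE1-type plasmids, so it can be maintained in the same cell alongside other circuit components. Selection is by chloramphenicol, through a chloramphenicol acetyltransferase gene driven by its native cat promoter and followed by the phage lambda t0 terminator.

The payload is a single reporter cassette: the coding sequence for E2-Crimson, a far-red, noncytotoxic tetrameric derivative of DsRed (annotated as the mammalian codon-optimized version), followed by the rrnB T1 transcription terminator. According to the catalogue entry, expression is driven by the PR promoter, presumably the phage lambda rightward promoter, which is repressed by the CI repressor. The automated feature table does not annotate this promoter, but the short unannotated stretch upstream of the coding sequence is where the promoter and a ribosome binding site would be expected. The "R1" in the name may denote a specific ribosome binding site variant, although the record does not define it.

The plasmid is described as a component of "Bneu AS10", one of the engineered bacterial cells ("bactoneurons") used to assemble multicellular artificial neural network-type architectures for computational problem solving. In that context it supplies the far-red fluorescent output of the cell, with PR activity presumably set by regulators encoded on companion plasmids that are not part of this record.
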