Addgene plasmid #250896: pK1_PR_R1_E2Crimson
Purpose: E2-Crimson expressed under PR promoter; component of Bneu AS10; p15A origin of replication
Depositing lab: Sangram Bagh. Depositing organization: Saha Institute of Nuclear Physics. Publication: Multicellular artificial neural network-type architectures demonstrate computational problem solving. Bonnerjee D, Chakraborty S, Mukherjee B, Basu R, Paul A, Bagh S. Nat Chem Biol. 2024 Nov;20(11):1524-1534. doi: 10.1038/s41589-024-01711-4. Epub 2024 Sep 16. PubMed 39285005.
Backbone
  Vector backbone: pZ
  Vector type: Synthetic Biology
Growth in bacteria
  Bacterial resistance: Chloramphenicol, 25 μg/mL
  Growth temperature: 37°C
  Growth strain: DH5alpha
  Copy number: Low Copy
Gene/Insert
  Gene/Insert name: E2-Crimson
  Species: Bacteria
  Insert size (bp): 690
  Promoter: PR
  Cloning method: Restriction Enzyme; 5′ cloning site Unspecified (unknown if destroyed)
Terms and licenses: Academic/Nonprofit Terms; Industry Terms: Not Available to Industry
How to cite: pK1_PR_R1_E2Crimson was a gift from Sangram Bagh (Addgene plasmid # 250896 ; http://n2t.net/addgene:250896 ; RRID:Addgene_250896)
