>Addgene plasmid #250896 | pK1_PR_R1_E2Crimson | depositor partial sequence | sequence record 495073 | E2-Crimson
GGTACCATGGATAGCACTGAGAACGTCATCAAGCCCTTCATGCGCTTCAAGGTGCACATGGAGGGCTCCG
TGAACGGCCACGAGTTCGAGATCGAGGGCGTGGGCGAGGGCAAGCCCTACGAGGGCACCCAGACCGCCAA
GCTGCAAGTGACCAAGGGCGGCCCCCTGCCCTTCGCCTGGGACATCCTGTCCCCCCAGTTCTTCTACGGC
TCCAAGGCGTACATCAAGCACCCCGCCGACATCCCCGACTACCTCAAGCAGTCCTTCCCCGAGGGCTTCA
AGTGGGAGCGCGTGATGAACTTCGAGGACGGCGGCGTGGTGACCGTGACCCAGGACTCCTCCCTGCAGGA
CGGCACCCTCATCTACCACGTGAAGTTCATCGGCGTGAACTTCCCCTCCGACGGCCCCGTAATGCAGAAG
AAGACTCTGGGCTGGGAGCCCTCCACTGAGCGCAACTACCCCCGCGACGGCGTGCTGAAGGGCGAGAACC
ACATGGCGCTGAAGCTGAAGGGCGGCGGCCACTACCTGTGTGAGTTCAAGTCCATCTACATGGCCAAGAA
GCCCGTGAAGCTGCCCGGCTACCACTACGTGGACTACAAGCTCGACATCACCTCCCACAACGAGGACTAC
ACCGTGGTGGAGCAGTACGAGCGCGCCGAGGCCCGCCACCACCTGTTCCAGTAGTCTAGA
