>Addgene plasmid #250896 | pK1_PR_R1_E2Crimson | depositor partial sequence | sequence record 495074 | PR promoter
CTCGAGTAACACCGTGCGTGTTGACTATTTTACCTCTGGCGGTGATAATGGTTGCATGTACGAATTC
